Addgene plasmid #142542: TFORF0136
Purpose: Lentiviral vector for overexpressing transcription factor ORFs with unique 24-bp barcodes. Barcodes facilitate identification of transcription factors in pooled screens.
Depositing lab: Feng Zhang. Depositing organization: Broad Institute. Publication: A transcription factor atlas of directed differentiation. Joung J, Ma S, Tay T, Geiger-Schuller KR, Kirchgatterer PC, Verdine VK, Guo B, Arias-Garcia MA, Allen WE, Singh A, Kuksenko O, Abudayyeh OO, Gootenberg JS, Fu Z, Macrae RK, Buenrostro JD, Regev A, Zhang F. Cell. 2023 Jan 5;186(1):209-229.e26. doi: 10.1016/j.cell.2022.11.026. PubMed 36608654.
Backbone
  Vector backbone: pLX_TRC317
  Backbone manufacturer: Broad Institute Genetic Perturbation Platform
  Backbone size w/o insert (bp): 8264
  Vector type: Mammalian Expression, Lentiviral
  Selectable markers: Puromycin
Growth in bacteria
  Bacterial resistance: Ampicillin, 100 μg/mL
  Growth temperature: 37°C
  Growth strain: NEB Stable
  Copy number: High Copy
Gene/Insert
  Gene/Insert name: ZNF780B
  Species: H. sapiens (human)
  Insert size (bp): 2603
  Entrez Gene: ZNF780B (a.k.a. ZNF779)
  Promoter: EF1a
  Cloning method: Unknown
  Sequencing primers: 5′ GGGTGGAGACTGAAGTTAGGCCAG; 3′ CACATAGCGTAAAAGGAGCAACATAG
Terms and licenses: Academic/Nonprofit Terms; Industry Terms: Not Available to Industry
Depositor comments: NM_001005851,XM_005258593,XM_017026427,XM_017026426,XM_017026425,ENST00000617676,ENST00000434248 . The transcription factor ORF portion of this plasmid was synthesized by Genewiz. Please test multiple small colonies in case of plasmid recombination. To make this collection available in a timely manner, a portion of this collection was not fully sequenced by Addgene. If an Addgene verified full plasmid sequence is not available, please contact us prior to placing an order to request the full sequence.
How to cite: TFORF0136 was a gift from Feng Zhang (Addgene plasmid # 142542 ; http://n2t.net/addgene:142542 ; RRID:Addgene_142542)
