[The description below was written by a language model from this plasmid's Addgene catalogue record and pLannotate feature annotations shown in this document.]
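Description:
TFORF0136 is a lentiviral mammalian expression plasmid built on the pLX_TRC317 backbone and carrying the human zinc-finger transcription factor ZNF780B (also known as ZNF779) as a synthesized open reading frame of about 2.6 kb. It belongs to a barcoded transcription factor ORF collection in which each construct carries a unique 24-bp barcode, so that the overexpressed factor can be identified by sequencing in pooled screens such as directed-differentiation experiments. In bacteria the roughly 10.9 kb plasmid is maintained at high copy through a ColE1/pUC-type origin and selected with ampicillin via β-lactamase. An f1 origin and remnants of lac, T7 and T3 cloning-vector sequence are also present. The depositor notes that the plasmid can recombine during propagation, as is common for LTR-containing vectors.

The viral cassette has a third-generation layout. An RSV promoter drives a truncated HIV-1 5' LTR, followed by the Ψ packaging signal with a gag fragment, the Rev response element and a cPPT/CTS. The cassette ends with a self-inactivating ΔU3 3' LTR and an SV40 polyadenylation signal. Within the transfer region, an SV40 early promoter/origin expresses puromycin N-acetyltransferase for selecting transduced cells. A separate EF-1α promoter drives the ZNF780B ORF, and a downstream WPRE enhances transcript expression.

The automated annotation labels only the ends of the ORF. It calls the 5' portion ZNF780A, most likely because of homology with this closely related paralogue, and the 3' portion ZNF780B. The barcode is not annotated in the feature table. A short U6 promoter fragment lies between the ORF and the WPRE, but the record does not state its function.
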