Features (pLannotate 1.2.2; 32 found; start..end, strand, type, name):
      5..231     +  promoter       RSV promoter: Rous sarcoma virus enhancer/promoter
    232..412     +  LTR            5' LTR (truncated): truncated 5' long terminal repeat (LTR) from HIV-1
    459..584     +  misc_feature   HIV-1 Ψ: packaging signal of human immunodeficiency virus type 1
    568..931     +  CDS            HIV-1 gag (fragment): gag protein from human immunodeficiency virus 1; gag
   1077..1310    +  misc_feature   RRE: The Rev response element (RRE) of HIV-1 allows for Rev-dependent mRNA export from the nucleus to the cytoplasm.
   1687..1713    +  CDS            Rev (fragment): human immunodeficiency virus 1 (HIV-1) Rev protein; rev; enhances nuclear export of unspliced and incompletely spliced viral mRNAs
   1720..1743    +  promoter       SV40 promoter (fragment): SV40 early promoter
   1744..1815    +  promoter       SV40 promoter (fragment): SV40 enhancer and early promoter
   1839..1974    +  rep_origin     SV40 ori: SV40 origin of replication
   2020..2616    +  CDS            PuroR (fragment): puromycin N-acetyltransferase; pac from Streptomyces; confers resistance to puromycin
   2665..2782    +  misc_feature   cPPT/CTS: central polypurine tract and central termination sequence of HIV-1
   2847..2913    +  CDS            small t antigen (fragment): SV40 (simian virus 40) small t antigen
   2920..4098    +  promoter       EF-1α promoter: strong constitutive promoter for human elongation factor EF-1α
   4115..4672    +  CDS            ZNF780A (fragment): Z780A_HUMAN - Experimental evidence at protein level: Swiss-Prot protein existence level 1. May be involved in transcriptional regulation. From Homo sapiens (Human).
   6485..6613    +  CDS            ZNF780B (fragment): Z780B_HUMAN - Also known as ZNF779. Experimental evidence at transcript level: Swiss-Prot protein existence level 2. May be involved in transcriptional regulation. From Homo sapiens (Human).
   6629..6682    +  promoter       U6 promoter (fragment): RNA polymerase III promoter for human U6 snRNA
   6724..7312    +  misc_feature   WPRE: woodchuck hepatitis virus posttranscriptional regulatory element
   7363..7382    +  misc_feature   cPPT/CTS (fragment): central polypurine tract and central termination sequence of HIV-1
   7384..7617    +  LTR            3' LTR (ΔU3): self-inactivating 3' long terminal repeat (LTR) from HIV-1
   7695..7816    +  polyA_signal   SV40 poly(A) signal: SV40 polyadenylation signal
   7856..7991    +  rep_origin     SV40 ori: SV40 origin of replication
   8012..8030    -  promoter       T7 promoter: promoter for bacteriophage T7 RNA polymerase
   8038..8193    +  CDS            lacZα (fragment): LacZα fragment of β-galactosidase; lacZ fragment
   8198..8626    +  rep_origin     f1 ori (sequence partly withheld): f1 bacteriophage origin of replication; arrow indicates direction of (+) strand synthesis
   8679..8783    +  promoter       AmpR promoter: bla
   8784..9644    +  CDS            AmpR: β-lactamase; bla; confers resistance to ampicillin, carbenicillin, and related antibiotics
   9815..10403   +  rep_origin     ori: high-copy-number ColE1/pMB1/pBR322/pUC origin of replication
  10586..10678   +  CDS            lacI (fragment): lac repressor; lacI; The lac repressor binds to the lac operator to inhibit transcription in E. coli. This inhibition can be relieved by adding lactose or isopropyl-β-D-thiogalactopyranoside (IPTG).
  10691..10712   +  protein_bind   CAP binding site: CAP binding activates transcription in the presence of cAMP. E. coli catabolite activator protein
  10727..10757   +  promoter       lac promoter: promoter for the E. coli lac operon
  10761..10783   +  protein_bind   lac operator (fragment): The lac repressor binds to the lac operator to inhibit transcription in E. coli. This inhibition can be relieved by adding lactose or isopropyl-β-D-thiogalactopyranoside (IPTG). lac repressor encoded by lacI
  10826..10844   +  promoter       T3 promoter: promoter for bacteriophage T3 RNA polymerase
>Addgene plasmid #142542 | TFORF0136 | addgene full sequence | sequence record 395960 | Addgene NGS Result
TTAATGTAGTCTTATGCAATACTCTTGTAGTCTTGCAACATGGTAACGATGAGTTAGCAACATGCCTTAC
AAGGAGAGAAAAAGCACCGTGCATGCCGATTGGTGGAAGTAAGGTGGTACGATCGTGCCTTATTAGGAAG
GCAACAGACGGGTCTGACATGGATTGGACGAACCACTGAATTGCCGCATTGCAGAGATATTGTATTTAAG
TGCCTAGCTCGATACATAAACGGGTCTCTCTGGTTAGACCAGATCTGAGCCTGGGAGCTCTCTGGCTAAC
TAGGGAACCCACTGCTTAAGCCTCAATAAAGCTTGCCTTGAGTGCTTCAAGTAGTGTGTGCCCGTCTGTT
GTGTGACTCTGGTAACTAGAGATCCCTCAGACCCTTTTAGTCAGTGTGGAAAATCTCTAGCAGTGGCGCC
CGAACAGGGACTTGAAAGCGAAAGGGAAACCAGAGGAGCTCTCTCGACGCAGGACTCGGCTTGCTGAAGC
GCGCACGGCAAGAGGCGAGGGGCGGCGACTGGTGAGTACGCCAAAAATTTTGACTAGCGGAGGCTAGAAG
GAGAGAGATGGGTGCGAGAGCGTCAGTATTAAGCGGGGGAGAATTAGATCGCGATGGGAAAAAATTCGGT
TAAGGCCAGGGGGAAAGAAAAAATATAAATTAAAACATATAGTATGGGCAAGCAGGGAGCTAGAACGATT
CGCAGTTAATCCTGGCCTGTTAGAAACATCAGAAGGCTGTAGACAAATACTGGGACAGCTACAACCATCC
CTTCAGACAGGATCAGAAGAACTTAGATCATTATATAATACAGTAGCAACCCTCTATTGTGTGCATCAAA
GGATAGAGATAAAAGACACCAAGGAAGCTTTAGACAAGATAGAGGAAGAGCAAAACAAAAGTAAGACCAC
CGCACAGCAAGCGGCCGCTGATCTTCAGACCTGGAGGAGGAGATATGAGGGACAATTGGAGAAGTGAATT
ATATAAATATAAAGTAGTAAAAATTGAACCATTAGGAGTAGCACCCACCAAGGCAAAGAGAAGAGTGGTG
CAGAGAGAAAAAAGAGCAGTGGGAATAGGAGCTTTGTTCCTTGGGTTCTTGGGAGCAGCAGGAAGCACTA
TGGGCGCAGCGTCAATGACGCTGACGGTACAGGCCAGACAATTATTGTCTGGTATAGTGCAGCAGCAGAA
CAATTTGCTGAGGGCTATTGAGGCGCAACAGCATCTGTTGCAACTCACAGTCTGGGGCATCAAGCAGCTC
CAGGCAAGAATCCTGGCTGTGGAAAGATACCTAAAGGATCAACAGCTCCTGGGGATTTGGGGTTGCTCTG
GAAAACTCATTTGCACCACTGCTGTGCCTTGGAATGCTAGTTGGAGTAATAAATCTCTGGAACAGATTTG
GAATCACACGACCTGGATGGAGTGGGACAGAGAAATTAACAATTACACAAGCTTAATACACTCCTTAATT
GAAGAATCGCAAAACCAGCAAGAAAAGAATGAACAAGAATTATTGGAATTAGATAAATGGGCAAGTTTGT
GGAATTGGTTTAACATAACAAATTGGCTGTGGTATATAAAATTATTCATAATGATAGTAGGAGGCTTGGT
AGGTTTAAGAATAGTTTTTGCTGTACTTTCTATAGTGAATAGAGTTAGGCAGGGATATTCACCATTATCG
TTTCAGACCCACCTCCCAACCCCGAGGGGACCCATGCATTGCATCTCAATTAGTCAGCAACCAGGTGTGG
AAAGTCCCCAGGCTCCCCAGCAGGCAGAAGTATGCAAAGCATGCGTCTCAATTAGTCAGCAACCATAGTC
CCGCCCCTAACTCCGCCCATCCCGCCCCTAACTCCGCCCAGTTCCGCCCATTCTCCGCCCCATGGCTGAC
TAATTTTTTTTATTTATGCAGAGGCCGAGGCCGCCTCGGCCTCTGAGCTATTCCAGAAGTAGTGAGGAGG
CTTTTTTGGAGGCCTAGGCTTTTGCAAAAAGCTTTCTAGAGGTACCACCGGAGCTTACCATGACCGAGTA
CAAGCCCACGGTGCGCCTCGCCACCCGCGACGACGTCCCCAGGGCCGTACGCACCCTCGCCGCCGCGTTC
GCCGACTACCCCGCCACGCGCCACACCGTCGATCCGGACCGCCACATCGAGCGGGTCACCGAGCTGCAAG
AACTCTTCCTCACGCGCGTCGGGCTCGACATCGGCAAGGTGTGGGTCGCGGACGACGGCGCCGCCGTGGC
GGTCTGGACCACGCCGGAGAGCGTCGAAGCGGGGGCGGTGTTCGCCGAGATCGGCCCGCGCATGGCCGAG
TTGAGCGGTTCCCGGCTGGCCGCGCAGCAACAGATGGAAGGCCTCCTGGCGCCGCACCGGCCCAAGGAGC
CCGCGTGGTTCCTGGCCACCGTCGGCGTCTCGCCCGACCACCAGGGCAAGGGTCTGGGCAGCGCCGTCGT
GCTCCCCGGAGTGGAGGCGGCCGAGCGCGCCGGGGTGCCCGCCTTCCTGGAGACCTCCGCGCCCCGCAAC
CTCCCCTTCTACGAGCGGCTCGGCTTCACCGTCACCGCCGACGTCGAGGTGCCCGAAGGACCGCGCACCT
GGTGCATGACCCGCAAGCCCGGTGCCAGTTAACGAATTCTAGATCTTGAGACAAATGGCAGTATTCATCC
ACAATTTTAAAAGAAAAGGGGGGATTGGGGGGTACAGTGCAGGGGAAAGAATAGTAGACATAATAGCAAC
AGACATACAAACTAAAGAATTACAAAAACAAATTACAAAAATTCAAAATTTTCGGGTTTATTACAGGGAC
AGCAGAGATCCACTTTGGCGCCGGCTCGAGGCCTGCAGGTGCAAAGATGGATAAAGTTTTAAACAGAGAG
GAATCTTTGCAGCTAATGGACCTTCTAGGTCTTGAAAGGAGTGGGAATTGGCTCCGGTGCCCGTCAGTGG
GCAGAGCGCACATCGCCCACAGTCCCCGAGAAGTTGGGGGGAGGGGTCGGCAATTGAACCGGTGCCTAGA
GAAGGTGGCGCGGGGTAAACTGGGAAAGTGATGTCGTGTACTGGCTCCGCCTTTTTCCCGAGGGTGGGGG
AGAACCGTATATAAGTGCAGTAGTCGCCGTGAACGTTCTTTTTCGCAACGGGTTTGCCGCCAGAACACAG
GTAAGTGCCGTGTGTGGTTCCCGCGGGCCTGGCCTCTTTACGGGTTATGGCCCTTGCGTGCCTTGAATTA
CTTCCACCTGGCTGCAGTACGTGATTCTTGATCCCGAGCTTCGGGTTGGAAGTGGGTGGGAGAGTTCGAG
GCCTTGCGCTTAAGGAGCCCCTTCGCCTCGTGCTTGAGTTGAGGCCTGGCCTGGGCGCTGGGGCCGCCGC
GTGCGAATCTGGTGGCACCTTCGCGCCTGTCTCGCTGCTTTCGATAAGTCTCTAGCCATTTAAAATTTTT
GATGACCTGCTGCGACGCTTTTTTTCTGGCAAGATAGTCTTGTAAATGCGGGCCAAGATCTGCACACTGG
TATTTCGGTTTTTGGGGCCGCGGGCGGCGACGGGGCCCGTGCGTCCCAGCGCACATGTTCGGCGAGGCGG
GGCCTGCGAGCGCGGCCACCGAGAATCGGACGGGGGTAGTCTCAAGCTGGCCGGCCTGCTCTGGTGCCTG
GCCTCGCGCCGCCGTGTATCGCCCCGCCCTGGGCGGCAAGGCTGGCCCGGTCGGCACCAGTTGCGTGAGC
GGAAAGATGGCCGCTTCCCGGCCCTGCTGCAGGGAGCTCAAAATGGAGGACGCGGCGCTCGGGAGAGCGG
GCGGGTGAGTCACCCACACAAAGGAAAAGGGCCTTTCCGTCCTCAGCCGTCGCTTCATGTGACTCCACGG
AGTACCGGGCGCCGTCCAGGCACCTCGATTAGTTCTCGAGCTTTTGGAGTACGTCGTCTTTAGGTTGGGG
GGAGGGGTTTTATGCGATGGAGTTTCCCCACACTGAGTGGGTGGAGACTGAAGTTAGGCCAGCTTGGCAC
TTGATGTAATTCTCCTTGGAATTTGCCCTTTTTGAGTTTGGATCTTGGTTCATTCTCAAGCCTCAGACAG
TGGTTCAAAGTTTTTTTCTTCCATTTCAGGTGTCGTGAGGCTAGCACCGCCACCATGGTCCATGGATCAG
TGACATTCAGGGATGTGGCCATTGACTTCTCTCAGGAGGAGTGGGAGTGCCTGCAGCCTGATCAGAGGAC
CTTGTACAGGGATGTGATGTTGGAGAACTACAGCCACCTGATATCACTGGGAAGTTCCATTTCTAAGCCA
GATGTGATTACATTACTAGAGCAAGAGAAAGAGCCCTGGATTGTTGTAAGTAAAGAAACAAGCAGATGGT
ATCCAGATTTGGAGTCAAAATATGGACCTGAGAAAATATCTCCAGAAAATGATATTTTTGAAATAAATTT
ACCCAAACATGTTATAAAGCAAATAAGTAAAACACTTGGCCTCGAGGCCTTTTATTTTAGAAATGACTCA
GAATATAGAAGTAGATTTGAGGGACGACAGGGACATCAAGAAGGATATATCAACCAGAAGATCATCAGCT
ATGAAGAAATGCCTGCTTATACTCATGCTTCTCCTATTCATAATACACATAAACCATATGAATGTAAGGA
ATGTGGGAAATACTTTAGTTGTGGTTCAAATCTTATTCAGCATCAGAGTATTCATACTGGAGAGAAACCC
TATAAATGCAAAGAATGTGGGAAAGCCTTTCAACTTCACATACAACTTACTCGACATCAGAAATTTCATA
CTGGTGAGAAAACTTTTGAATGTAAGGAATGTGGAAAAGCCTTTAATCTTCCCACCCAGCTTAATCGCCA
TAAGAACATTCACACAGTTAAGAAACTGTTTGAATGTAAGGAATGTGGGAAGTCTTTTAATCGTAGCTCA
AACCTTACTCAGCATCAAAGTATTCATGCTGGTGTAAAACCATATCAATGTAAGGAGTGTGGGAAAGCCT
TTAATCGTGGTTCAAATCTTATTCAGCATCAAAAAATTCATTCCAATGAGAAACCCTTTGTATGTAGGGA
ATGTGAGATGGCCTTTCGATATCATTACCAACTCATTGAACATTGCCGAATTCATACTGGCGAGAAACCC
TTTGAATGTAAAGAATGCAGAAAGGCCTTTACTCTTCTGACAAAGCTTGTTCGACATCAGAAGATTCATA
TGGGTGAGAAGCCCTTTGAATGCAGGGAATGCGGGAAGGCCTTTAGTCTCCTCAATCAGCTTAATCGCCA
TAAGAATATTCACACAGGTGAAAAACCATTTGAATGTAAAGAATGTGGGAAGTCCTTTAATCGTAGTTCA
AACCTTATTCAACACCAGAGTATTCATGCTGATGTAAAACCATATGAATGTAAGGAGTGTGGGAAAGGCT
TTAATCGTGGTGCAAATCTTATTCAGCATCAAAAAATTCATTCCAATGAGAAACCCTTTGTATGTAGGGA
ATGTGAGATGGCCTTTCGATATCATTACCAACTTATTCAACATTGCCAAATTCATACTGGTGGGAAACCC
TTTGAATGTAAAGAATGTGGAAAGGCCTTTAGTCTTCTGACACAGCTTGCTCGACATAAGAACATTCATA
CTGGTGAGAAACCATTTGAATGTAAAGACTGTGGGAAGGCCTTCAATCGTGGCTCGAACCTTGTTCAACA
TCAGAGTATTCACACTGGTGAGAAGCCCTATGAATGTAAGGAGTGTGGGAAGGCTTTTAGACTTCACCTA
CAACTTTCTCAACATGAGAAAACTCATACAGGTGAGAAACCCTTTGAATGTAAGGAATGTGGGAAATTCT
TTCGTCGTGGTTCAAATCTTAATCAACATCGAAGTATTCATACCGGAAAGAAACCCTTTGAATGTAAGGA
ATGTGGGAAAGCCTTTCGACTTCATATGCACCTTATTCGACATCAGAAATTTCATACTGGTGAGAAGCCC
TTTGAATGTAAGGAATGTGGCAAGGCCTTCAGTCTTCACACCCAGCTTAATCACCATAAGAACATTCACA
CAGGTGAGAAGCCATTTAAATGTAAAGAATGTGGGAAGTCCTTTAATCGTGTCTCAAACCTTGTTCAACA
TCAGAGTATTCATGCTGGTGTAAAACCATATGAATGTAAGGAGTGTGGGAAAGGCTTTAGTCGTGTTTCA
AACCTTATTCAGCATCAGAAAACTCATTCCAGTGCGAAACCCTTTGTATGTAAGGAGTGTAGGAAGACCT
TTAGATATCATTACCAGCTTACTGAACATTACCGAATTCATACTGGTGAGAAACCCTTTGAATGTAAAGA
ATGCGGAAAGGCCTTTGGTCTTCTGACACAGCTTGCTCAACATCAGATCATTCATACTGGTGAGAAGCCA
TTTAAATGTAAGGAGTGTGGGAAGGCCTTTAATCGTGGCTCAAACCTTGTTCAACCTCAGAGTATTCATA
CTGGTGAGAAACCCTATGAATGTAAGGAGTGTGGGAAGGCTTTTAGACTTCACCTACAACTTTCTCTGCA
TCAAAAACTTGTACAGGTGAGAAACCCTTTGAATGTAAGAAATGTGGGACAGCCTTCAGACATCAGTAGC
AACTTACTGAACATCAGAAAATTCATACTTGGGTAGTAATGAACTAGTCCGTAACTTGAAAGTATTTCGA
TTTCTTGGCTTTATATATCTTGTGGAAAGGACGATTGCGGTAGATGAGAAGGAGTGGCACGCGTTAAGTC
GACAATCAACCTCTGGATTACAAAATTTGTGAAAGATTGACTGGTATTCTTAACTATGTTGCTCCTTTTA
CGCTATGTGGATACGCTGCTTTAATGCCTTTGTATCATGCTATTGCTTCCCGTATGGCTTTCATTTTCTC
CTCCTTGTATAAATCCTGGTTGCTGTCTCTTTATGAGGAGTTGTGGCCCGTTGTCAGGCAACGTGGCGTG
GTGTGCACTGTGTTTGCTGACGCAACCCCCACTGGTTGGGGCATTGCCACCACCTGTCAGCTCCTTTCCG
GGACTTTCGCTTTCCCCCTCCCTATTGCCACGGCGGAACTCATCGCCGCCTGCCTTGCCCGCTGCTGGAC
AGGGGCTCGGCTGTTGGGCACTGACAATTCCGTGGTGTTGTCGGGGAAATCATCGTCCTTTCCTTGGCTG
CTCGCCTGTGTTGCCACCTGGATTCTGCGCGGGACGTCCTTCTGCTACGTCCCTTCGGCCCTCAATCCAG
CGGACCTTCCTTCCCGCGGCCTGCTGCCGGCTCTGCGGCCTCTTCCGCGTCTTCGCCTTCGCCCTCAGAC
GAGTCGGATCTCCCTTTGGGCCGCCTCCCCGCGTCGACTTTAAGACCAATGACTTACAAGGCAGCTGTAG
ATCTTAGCCACTTTTTAAAAGAAAAGGGGGGACTGGAAGGGCTAATTCACTCCCAACGAAGACAAGATCT
GCTTTTTGCTTGTACTGGGTCTCTCTGGTTAGACCAGATCTGAGCCTGGGAGCTCTCTGGCTAACTAGGG
AACCCACTGCTTAAGCCTCAATAAAGCTTGCCTTGAGTGCTTCAAGTAGTGTGTGCCCGTCTGTTGTGTG
ACTCTGGTAACTAGAGATCCCTCAGACCCTTTTAGTCAGTGTGGAAAATCTCTAGCAGTACGTATAGTAG
TTCATGTCATCTTATTATTCAGTATTTATAACTTGCAAAGAAATGAATATCAGAGAGTGAGAGGAACTTG
TTTATTGCAGCTTATAATGGTTACAAATAAAGCAATAGCATCACAAATTTCACAAATAAAGCATTTTTTT
CACTGCATTCTAGTTGTGGTTTGTCCAAACTCATCAATGTATCTTATCATGTCTGGCTCTAGCTATCCCG
CCCCTAACTCCGCCCATCCCGCCCCTAACTCCGCCCAGTTCCGCCCATTCTCCGCCCCATGGCTGACTAA
TTTTTTTTATTTATGCAGAGGCCGAGGCCGCCTCGGCCTCTGAGCTATTCCAGAAGTAGTGAGGAGGCTT
TTTTGGAGGCCTAGGGACGTACCCAATTCGCCCTATAGTGAGTCGTATTACGCGCGCTCACTGGCCGTCG
TTTTACAACGTCGTGACTGGGAAAACCCTGGCGTTACCCAACTTAATCGCCTTGCAGCACATCCCCCTTT
CGCCAGCTGGCGTAATAGCGAAGAGGCCCGCACCGATCGCCCTTCCCAACAGTTGCGCAGCCTGAATGGC
GAATGGG
[124 nt withheld, positions 8198-8321]
C
[91 nt withheld, positions 8323-8413]
A
[49 nt withheld, positions 8415-8463]
CCTTTGACGTTGGAGTCCACGTTCTTT
[37 nt withheld, positions 8491-8527]
ACCCTATCTCGGTCTATTCTTTTGATTTATAAGGGATTTTGCCGATTTCGGCCTATTGGTTAAAAAATGA
GCTGATTTAACAAAAATTTAACGCGAATTTTAACAAAATATTAACGCTTACAATTTAGGTGGCACTTTTC
GGGGAAATGTGCGCGGAACCCCTATTTGTTTATTTTTCTAAATACATTCAAATATGTATCCGCTCATGAG
ACAATAACCCTGATAAATGCTTCAATAATATTGAAAAAGGAAGAGTATGAGTATTCAACATTTCCGTGTC
GCCCTTATTCCCTTTTTTGCGGCATTTTGCCTTCCTGTTTTTGCTCACCCAGAAACGCTGGTGAAAGTAA
AAGATGCTGAAGATCAGTTGGGTGCACGAGTGGGTTACATCGAACTGGATCTCAACAGCGGTAAGATCCT
TGAGAGTTTTCGCCCCGAAGAACGTTTTCCAATGATGAGCACTTTTAAAGTTCTGCTATGTGGCGCGGTA
TTATCCCGTATTGACGCCGGGCAAGAGCAACTCGGTCGCCGCATACACTATTCTCAGAATGACTTGGTTG
AGTACTCACCAGTCACAGAAAAGCATCTTACGGATGGCATGACAGTAAGAGAATTATGCAGTGCTGCCAT
AACCATGAGTGATAACACTGCGGCCAACTTACTTCTGACAACGATCGGAGGACCGAAGGAGCTAACCGCT
TTTTTGCACAACATGGGGGATCATGTAACTCGCCTTGATCGTTGGGAACCGGAGCTGAATGAAGCCATAC
CAAACGACGAGCGTGACACCACGATGCCTGTAGCAATGGCAACAACGTTGCGCAAACTATTAACTGGCGA
ACTACTTACTCTAGCTTCCCGGCAACAATTAATAGACTGGATGGAGGCGGATAAAGTTGCAGGACCACTT
CTGCGCTCGGCCCTTCCGGCTGGCTGGTTTATTGCTGATAAATCTGGAGCCGGTGAGCGTGGGTCTCGCG
GTATCATTGCAGCACTGGGGCCAGATGGTAAGCCCTCCCGTATCGTAGTTATCTACACGACGGGGAGTCA
GGCAACTATGGATGAACGAAATAGACAGATCGCTGAGATAGGTGCCTCACTGATTAAGCATTGGTAACTG
TCAGACCAAGTTTACTCATATATACTTTAGATTGATTTAAAACTTCATTTTTAATTTAAAAGGATCTAGG
TGAAGATCCTTTTTGATAATCTCATGACCAAAATCCCTTAACGTGAGTTTTCGTTCCACTGAGCGTCAGA
CCCCGTAGAAAAGATCAAAGGATCTTCTTGAGATCCTTTTTTTCTGCGCGTAATCTGCTGCTTGCAAACA
AAAAAACCACCGCTACCAGCGGTGGTTTGTTTGCCGGATCAAGAGCTACCAACTCTTTTTCCGAAGGTAA
CTGGCTTCAGCAGAGCGCAGATACCAAATACTGTTCTTCTAGTGTAGCCGTAGTTAGGCCACCACTTCAA
GAACTCTGTAGCACCGCCTACATACCTCGCTCTGCTAATCCTGTTACCAGTGGCTGCTGCCAGTGGCGAT
AAGTCGTGTCTTACCGGGTTGGACTCAAGACGATAGTTACCGGATAAGGCGCAGCGGTCGGGCTGAACGG
GGGGTTCGTGCACACAGCCCAGCTTGGAGCGAACGACCTACACCGAACTGAGATACCTACAGCGTGAGCT
ATGAGAAAGCGCCACGCTTCCCGAAGGGAGAAAGGCGGACAGGTATCCGGTAAGCGGCAGGGTCGGAACA
GGAGAGCGCACGAGGGAGCTTCCAGGGGGAAACGCCTGGTATCTTTATAGTCCTGTCGGGTTTCGCCACC
TCTGACTTGAGCGTCGATTTTTGTGATGCTCGTCAGGGGGGCGGAGCCTATGGAAAAACGCCAGCAACGC
GGCCTTTTTACGGTTCCTGGCCTTTTGCTGGCCTTTTGCTCACATGTTCTTTCCTGCGTTATCCCCTGAT
TCTGTGGATAACCGTATTACCGCCTTTGAGTGAGCTGATACCGCTCGCCGCAGCCGAACGACCGAGCGCA
GCGAGTCAGTGAGCGAGGAAGCGGAAGAGCGCCCAATACGCAAACCGCCTCTCCCCGCGCGTTGGCCGAT
TCATTAATGCAGCTGGCACGACAGGTTTCCCGACTGGAAAGCGGGCAGTGAGCGCAACGCAATTAATGTG
AGTTAGCTCACTCATTAGGCACCCCAGGCTTTACACTTTATGCTTCCGGCTCGTATGTTGTGTGGAATTG
TGAGCGGATAACAATTTCACACAGGAAACAGCTATGACCATGATTACGCCAAGCGCGCAATTAACCCTCA
CTAAAGGGAACAAAAGCTGGAGCTGCAAGC
