>Addgene plasmid #142542 | TFORF0136 | depositor partial sequence | sequence record 279764 | Insert
ACCGCCACCATGGTCCATGGATCAGTGACATTCAGGGATGTGGCCATTGACTTCTCTCAGGAGGAGTGGG
AGTGCCTGCAGCCTGATCAGAGGACCTTGTACAGGGATGTGATGTTGGAGAACTACAGCCACCTGATATC
ACTGGGAAGTTCCATTTCTAAGCCAGATGTGATTACATTACTAGAGCAAGAGAAAGAGCCCTGGATTGTT
GTAAGTAAAGAAACAAGCAGATGGTATCCAGATTTGGAGTCAAAATATGGACCTGAGAAAATATCTCCAG
AAAATGATATTTTTGAAATAAATTTACCCAAACATGTTATAAAGCAAATAAGTAAAACACTTGGCCTCGA
GGCCTTTTATTTTAGAAATGACTCAGAATATAGAAGTAGATTTGAGGGACGACAGGGACATCAAGAAGGA
TATATCAACCAGAAGATCATCAGCTATGAAGAAATGCCTGCTTATACTCATGCTTCTCCTATTCATAATA
CACATAAACCATATGAATGTAAGGAATGTGGGAAATACTTTAGTTGTGGTTCAAATCTTATTCAGCATCA
GAGTATTCATACTGGAGAGAAACCCTATAAATGCAAAGAATGTGGGAAAGCCTTTCAACTTCACATACAA
CTTACTCGACATCAGAAATTTCATACTGGTGAGAAAACTTTTGAATGTAAGGAATGTGGAAAAGCCTTTA
ATCTTCCCACCCAGCTTAATCGCCATAAGAACATTCACACAGTTAAGAAACTGTTTGAATGTAAGGAATG
TGGGAAGTCTTTTAATCGTAGCTCAAACCTTACTCAGCATCAAAGTATTCATGCTGGTGTAAAACCATAT
CAATGTAAGGAGTGTGGGAAAGCCTTTAATCGTGGTTCAAATCTTATTCAGCATCAAAAAATTCATTCCA
ATGAGAAACCCTTTGTATGTAGGGAATGTGAGATGGCCTTTCGATATCATTACCAACTCATTGAACATTG
CCGAATTCATACTGGCGAGAAACCCTTTGAATGTAAAGAATGCAGAAAGGCCTTTACTCTTCTGACAAAG
CTTGTTCGACATCAGAAGATTCATATGGGTGAGAAGCCCTTTGAATGCAGGGAATGCGGGAAGGCCTTTA
GTCTCCTCAATCAGCTTAATCGCCATAAGAATATTCACACAGGTGAAAAACCATTTGAATGTAAAGAATG
TGGGAAGTCCTTTAATCGTAGTTCAAACCTTATTCAACACCAGAGTATTCATGCTGATGTAAAACCATAT
GAATGTAAGGAGTGTGGGAAAGGCTTTAATCGTGGTGCAAATCTTATTCAGCATCAAAAAATTCATTCCA
ATGAGAAACCCTTTGTATGTAGGGAATGTGAGATGGCCTTTCGATATCATTACCAACTTATTCAACATTG
CCAAATTCATACTGGTGGGAAACCCTTTGAATGTAAAGAATGTGGAAAGGCCTTTAGTCTTCTGACACAG
CTTGCTCGACATAAGAACATTCATACTGGTGAGAAACCATTTGAATGTAAAGACTGTGGGAAGGCCTTCA
ATCGTGGCTCGAACCTTGTTCAACATCAGAGTATTCACACTGGTGAGAAGCCCTATGAATGTAAGGAGTG
TGGGAAGGCTTTTAGACTTCACCTACAACTTTCTCAACATGAGAAAACTCATACAGGTGAGAAACCCTTT
GAATGTAAGGAATGTGGGAAATTCTTTCGTCGTGGTTCAAATCTTAATCAACATCGAAGTATTCATACCG
GAAAGAAACCCTTTGAATGTAAGGAATGTGGGAAAGCCTTTCGACTTCATATGCACCTTATTCGACATCA
GAAATTTCATACTGGTGAGAAGCCCTTTGAATGTAAGGAATGTGGCAAGGCCTTCAGTCTTCACACCCAG
CTTAATCACCATAAGAACATTCACACAGGTGAGAAGCCATTTAAATGTAAAGAATGTGGGAAGTCCTTTA
ATCGTGTCTCAAACCTTGTTCAACATCAGAGTATTCATGCTGGTGTAAAACCATATGAATGTAAGGAGTG
TGGGAAAGGCTTTAGTCGTGTTTCAAACCTTATTCAGCATCAGAAAACTCATTCCAGTGCGAAACCCTTT
GTATGTAAGGAGTGTAGGAAGACCTTTAGATATCATTACCAGCTTACTGAACATTACCGAATTCATACTG
GTGAGAAACCCTTTGAATGTAAAGAATGCGGAAAGGCCTTTGGTCTTCTGACACAGCTTGCTCAACATCA
GATCATTCATACTGGTGAGAAGCCATTTAAATGTAAGGAGTGTGGGAAGGCCTTTAATCGTGGCTCAAAC
CTTGTTCAACCTCAGAGTATTCATACTGGTGAGAAACCCTATGAATGTAAGGAGTGTGGGAAGGCTTTTA
GACTTCACCTACAACTTTCTCTGCATCAAAAACTTGTACAGGTGAGAAACCCTTTGAATGTAAGAAATGT
GGGACAGCCTTCAGACATCAGTAGCAACTTACTGAACATCAGAAAATTCATACTTGGGTAGTAATGAACT
AGTCCGTAACTTGAAAGTATTTCGATTTCTTGGCTTTATATATCTTGTGGAAAGGACGATTGCGGTAGAT
GAGAAGGAGTGGC
