>Addgene plasmid #142542 | TFORF0136 | depositor partial sequence | sequence record 279765 | Barcode
TTGCGGTAGATGAGAAGGAGTGGC
